Addgene plasmid #86179: pICSL86955OD
Purpose: (Empty Backbone) GG compatible single transcript acceptor BASTA
Depositing lab: Mark Youles. Depositing organization: Sainsbury Laboratory, Norwich.
Backbone
  Vector backbone: pICSL4723
  Vector type: Plant Expression
  Selectable markers: LacZ, Basta
Growth in bacteria
  Bacterial resistance: Kanamycin, 50 μg/mL
  Growth temperature: 37°C
  Growth strain: DH5alpha
  Copy number: High Copy
Gene/Insert
  Gene/Insert name: None
Terms and licenses: Academic/Nonprofit Terms; Industry Terms: Not Available to Industry
How to cite: pICSL86955OD was a gift from Mark Youles (Addgene plasmid # 86179 ; http://n2t.net/addgene:86179 ; RRID:Addgene_86179)
