[The description below was written by a language model from this plasmid's Addgene catalogue record and pLannotate feature annotations shown in this document.]
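Description:
pICSL86955OD is an empty plant binary vector built on the pICSL4723 backbone. It is a Golden Gate-compatible acceptor for a single transcriptional unit and carries a Basta (glufosinate/phosphinothricin) plant selection marker. The backbone has two replication systems. A high-copy ColE1/pUC-type origin supports propagation in E. coli. The pVS1 oriV, with its RepA replication protein and StaA stability protein, is the system commonly used to maintain binary vectors in Agrobacterium. Bacterial selection is by kanamycin, through an aminoglycoside phosphotransferase gene annotated downstream of an AmpR (bla) promoter. A fragment of the pBR322 bom region is also present.

Nopaline-type left and right T-DNA border repeats define the segment transferred to plant cells. Next to the left border is the plant selection cassette: the bar gene from Streptomyces hygroscopicus, which encodes phosphinothricin acetyltransferase, driven by the NOS promoter and ended by the NOS terminator. Closer to the right border is a lacZα cassette with the lac promoter, lac operator, CAP binding site and a pUC-type multiple cloning site. The record lists LacZ as a marker, which fits the usual Golden Gate design in which the incoming assembly replaces the lacZα dropout, allowing blue/white screening for recombinants. The record does not state the Type IIS enzyme or the overhangs used for assembly.

No insert or plant promoter for a gene of interest is included, so the user supplies the transcription unit. The resulting constructs would typically be used for Agrobacterium-mediated plant transformation, with transformants selected on Basta.
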