Features (pLannotate 1.2.2; 18 found; start..end, strand, type, name):
    597..1226    -  CDS            pVS1 StaA: stability protein from the Pseudomonas plasmid pVS1 (Heeb et al., 2000)
   1535..1559    -  misc_feature   RB T-DNA repeat: right border repeat from nopaline C58 T-DNA
   1710..1809    +  misc_feature   bom (fragment): basis of mobility region from pBR322
   1815..1972    -  CDS            lacZα (fragment): LacZα fragment of β-galactosidase; lacZ fragment
   1969..2025    +  misc_feature   MCS: pUC18/19 multiple cloning site
   2062..2078    -  protein_bind   lac operator: The lac repressor binds to the lac operator to inhibit transcription in E. coli. This inhibition can be relieved by adding lactose or isopropyl-β-D-thiogalactopyranoside (IPTG). lac repressor encoded by lacI
   2086..2116    -  promoter       lac promoter: promoter for the E. coli lac operon
   2131..2152    -  protein_bind   CAP binding site: CAP binding activates transcription in the presence of cAMP. E. coli catabolite activator protein
   2165..2207    -  CDS            lacI (fragment): lac repressor; lacI; The lac repressor binds to the lac operator to inhibit transcription in E. coli. This inhibition can be relieved by adding lactose or isopropyl-β-D-thiogalactopyranoside (IPTG).
   2258..2510    -  terminator     NOS terminator: nopaline synthase terminator and poly(A) signal
   2541..3089    -  CDS            bar: PAT_STRHY - Experimental evidence at protein level: Swiss-Prot protein existence level 1. Inactivates phosphinothricin (PPT) by transfer of an acetyl group from acetyl CoA. Can also acetylate demethylphosphinothricin but not PTT or glutamate. This enzyme is an effector of phosphinothricin tripeptide (PTT or bialaphos) resistance. From Streptomyces hygroscopicus. Introduced by genetic manipulation and expressed in glufosinate-tolerant maize by Dekalb Genetics.
   3110..3292    -  promoter       NOS promoter: nopaline synthase promoter NOS promoter
   3487..3511    -  misc_feature   LB T-DNA repeat: left border repeat from nopaline C58 T-DNA
   3647..4235    -  rep_origin     ori: high-copy-number ColE1/pMB1/pBR322/pUC origin of replication
   4406..5200    -  CDS            KanR: aminoglycoside phosphotransferase; aphA-3; confers resistance to kanamycin
   5201..5305    -  promoter       AmpR promoter: bla
   5367..5561    -  rep_origin     pVS1 oriV: origin of replication for the Pseudomonas plasmid pVS1 (Heeb et al., 2000)
   5627..168     -  CDS            pVS1 RepA (across the origin): replication protein from the Pseudomonas plasmid pVS1 (Heeb et al., 2000)
>Addgene plasmid #86179 | pICSL86955OD | addgene full sequence | sequence record 193317 | Addgene NGS Result
GGATTCTTTGCGGATTCGATCAGCGGCCGCTTGCCACGATTCACCGGGGCGTGCTTCTGCCTCGATGCGT
TGCCGCTGGGCGGCCTGCGCGGCCTTCAACTTCTCCACCAGGTCATCACCCAGCGCCGCGCCGATTTGTA
CCGGGCCGGATGGTTTGCGACCGCTCACGCCGATTCCTCGGGCTTGGGGGTTCCAGTGCCATTGCAGGGC
CGGCAGACAACCCAGCCGCTTACGCCTGGCCAACCGCCCGTTCCTCCACACATGGGGCATTCCACGGCGT
CGGTGCCTGGTTGTTCTTGATTTTCCATGCCGCCTCCTTTAGCCGCTAAAATTCATCTACTCATTTATTC
ATTTGCTCATTTACTCTGGTAGCTGCGCGATGTATTCAGATAGCAGCTCGGTAATGGTCTTGCCTTGGCG
TACCGCGTACATCTTCAGCTTGGTGTGATCCTCCGCCGGCAACTGAAAGTTGACCCGCTTCATGGCTGGC
GTGTCTGCCAGGCTGGCCAACGTTGCAGCCTTGCTGCTGCGTGCGCTCGGACGGCCGGCACTTAGCGTGT
TTGTGCTTTTGCTCATTTTCTCTTTACCTCATTAACTCAAATGAGTTTTGATTTAATTTCAGCGGCCAGC
GCCTGGACCTCGCGGGCAGCGTCGCCCTCGGGTTCTGATTCAAGAACGGTTGTGCCGGCGGCGGCAGTGC
CTGGGTAGCTCACGCGCTGCGTGATACGGGACTCAAGAATGGGCAGCTCGTACCCGGCCAGCGCCTCGGC
AACCTCACCGCCGATGCGCGTGCCTTTGATCGCCCGCGACACGACAAAGGCCGCTTGTAGCCTTCCATCC
GTGACCTCAATGCGCTGCTTAACCAGCTCCACCAGGTCGGCGGTGGCCCATATGTCGTAAGGGCTTGGCT
GCACCGGAATCAGCACGAAGTCGGCTGCCTTGATCGCGGACACAGCCAAGTCCGCCGCCTGGGGCGCTCC
GTCGATCACTACGAAGTCGCGCCGGCCGATGGCCTTCACGTCGCGGTCAATCGTCGGGCGGTCGATGCCG
ACAACGGTTAGCGGTTGATCTTCCCGCACGGCCGCCCAATCGCGGGCACTGCCCTGGGGATCGGAATCGA
CTAACAGAACATCGGCCCCGGCGAGTTGCAGGGCGCGGGCTAGATGGGTTGCGATGGTCGTCTTGCCTGA
CCCGCCTTTCTGGTTAAGTACAGCGATAACCTTCATGCGTTCCCCTTGCGTATTTGTTTATTTACTCATC
GCATCATATACGCAGCGACCGCATGACGCAAGCTGTTTTACTCAAATACACATCACCTTTTTAGACGGCG
GCGCTCGGTTTCTTCAGCGGCCAAGCTGGCCGGCCAGGCCGCCAGCTTGGCATCAGACAAACCGGCCAGG
ATTTCATGCAGCCGCACGGCTGACTCCCGAGGGGAACCCTGTGGTTGGCATGCACATACAAATGGACGAA
CGGATAAACCTTTTCACGCCCTTTTAAATATCCGATTATTCTAATAAACGCTCTTTTCTCTTAGGTTTAC
CCGCCAATATATCCTGTCAAACACTGATAGTTTAAACGGATCACTTCGTGTCCCTCGGTCACATGTGCAT
CCTCTAGTAGCGTGAGACCGTCACAGCTTGTCTGTAAGCGGATGCCGGGAGCAGACAAGCCCGTCAGGGC
GCGTCAGCGGGTGTTGGCGGGTGTCGGGGCTGGCTTAACTATGCGGCATCAGAGCAGATTGTACTGAGAG
TGCACCATATGCGGTGTGAAATACCGCACAGATGCGTAAGGAGAAAATACCGCATCAGGCGCCATTCGCC
ATTCAGGCTGCGCAACTGTTGGGAAGGGCGATCGGTGCGGGCCTCTTCGCTATTACGCCAGCTGGCGAAA
GGGGGATGTGCTGCAAGGCGATTAAGTTGGGTAACGCCAGGGTTTTCCCAGTCACGACGTTGTAAAACGA
CGGCCAGTGAATTCGAGCTCGGTACCCGGGGATCCTCTAGAGTCGACCTGCAGGCATGCAAGCTTGGCGT
AATCATGGTCATAGCTGTTTCCTGTGTGAAATTGTTATCCGCTCACAATTCCACACAACATACGAGCCGG
AAGCATAAAGTGTAAAGCCTGGGGTGCCTAATGAGTGAGCTAACTCACATTAATTGCGTTGCGCTCACTG
CCCGCTTTCCAGTCGGGAAACCTGTCGTGCCAGCTGCGGTCTCACTCCAAGCTTGAATTCTTGCAGCGCT
CCAATTCAGCAAGCGTCGATCTAGTAACATAGATGACACCGCGCGCGATAATTTATCCTAGTTTGCGCGC
TATATTTTGTTTTCTATCGCGTATTAAATGTATAATTGCGGGACTCTAATCATAAAAACCCATCTCATAA
ATAACGTCATGCATTACATGTTAATTATTACATGCTTAACGTAATTCAACAGAAATTATATGATAATCAT
CGCAAGACCGGCAACAGGATTCAATCTTAAGAAACTTTATTGCCAAATGTTTGAACGATCTGCTTGACTC
TAGATCCAGAGTCCCGCTCAAATCTCAGTCACAGGAAGAACAGGTCTAGGAGGAACAGGAAGAGAGAAAT
CAAGCTGCCAGAATCCCACATCATGCCAATTTCCATGTTTGAAACCAGCAGCTCTAAGCATTCCCCTAGG
AGCATAACCAAGAGCCTCATGCATCCTCACAGAAGGATCATTAGGAAGTCCAATCACAGCAACCACAGAC
TTGAAACCCTGAGCCTCCAAAGACTTCAAAAGATGAGTGTAAAGAGTAGATCCAAGACCAGTTCTTTGAT
GCCTAGGAGACACGTAAACAGTAGACTCAGCAGTCCAATCGTAAGCATTCCTAGCCTTCCAAGGACCAGC
ATAAGCAATACCAGCCACTTCACCATCCACTTCAGCAACAAGCCAAGGATACCTCTCTCTAAGCCTCACA
AGATCATCAGTCCACTCTTGTGGTTCTTGAGGCTCAGTCCTGAAATTCACAGTAGAAGTCTCAATGTAAT
GATTCACAATAGTGCACACAGCAGGCATATCAGCCTCAGTAGCCCTTCTAATATCAGCAGGCCTTCTTTC
AGGAGACATGCGAAACGATCCAGATCCGGTGCAGATTATTTGGATTGAGAGTGAATATGAGACTCTAATT
GGATACCGAGGGGAATTTATGGAACGTCAGTGGAGCATTTTGACAAGAAATATTTGCTAGCTGATAGTGA
CCTTAGGCGACTTTTGAACGCGCAATAATGGTTTCTGACGTATGTGCTTAGCTCATTAAACTCCAGAAAC
CCGCGGCTGAGTGGCTCCTTCAACGTTGCGGTTCTGTCAGTTCCAAACGTAAAACGGCTTGTCCCGCGTC
ATCGGCGGGGGTCATAACGTGACTCCCTTAATTCTCCGCTCCGGATCCGAATTCGGCACAGAGTGTTCAA
CCCCAGTACATTAAAAACGTCCGCAATGTGTTATTAAGTTGTCTAAGCGTCAATTTGTTTACACCACAAT
ATATCCTGCCACCAGCCAGCCAACAGCTCCCCGACCGGCAGCTCGGCACAAAATCACCACTCGATACAGG
CAGCCCATCAACCATGACTACTGTCCGGTCCAACAGATCCGAGCAGGAACCGTAAAAAGGCCGCGTTGCT
GGCGTTTTTCCATAGGCTCCGCCCCCCTGACGAGCATCACAAAAATCGACGCTCAAGTCAGAGGTGGCGA
AACCCGACAGGACTATAAAGATACCAGGCGTTTCCCCCTGGAAGCTCCCTCGTGCGCTCTCCTGTTCCGA
CCCTGCCGCTTACCGGATACCTGTCCGCCTTTCTCCCTTCGGGAAGCGTGGCGCTTTCTCATAGCTCACG
CTGTAGGTATCTCAGTTCGGTGTAGGTCGTTCGCTCCAAGCTGGGCTGTGTGCACGAACCCCCCGTTCAG
CCCGACCGCTGCGCCTTATCCGGTAACTATCGTCTTGAGTCCAACCCGGTAAGACACGACTTATCGCCAC
TGGCAGCAGCCACTGGTAACAGGATTAGCAGAGCGAGGTATGTAGGCGGTGCTACAGAGTTCTTGAAGTG
GTGGCCTAACTACGGCTACACTAGAAGAACAGTATTTGGTATCTGCGCTCTGCTGAAGCCAGTTACCTTC
GGAAAAAGAGTTGGTAGCTCTTGATCCGGCAAACAAACCACCGCTGGTAGCGGTGGTTTTTTTGTTTGCA
AGCAGCAGATTACGCGCAGAAAAAAAGGATCTCAAGAAGATCCTTTGATCTTTTCTACGGGGTCTGACGC
TCAGTGGAACGAAAACTCACGTTAAGGGATTTTGGTCATGAGATTATCAAAAAGGATCTTCACCTAGATC
CTTTTAAATTAAAAATGAAGTTTTAAATCAATCTAAAGTATATATGAGTAAACTTGGTCTGACAGCTAAA
ACAATTCATCCAGTAAAATATAATATTTTATTTTCTCCCAATCAGGCTTGATCCCCAGTAAGTCAAAAAA
TAGCTCGACATACTGTTCTTCCCCGATATCCTCCCTGAGCGACCGGACGCAGAAGGCAATGTCATACCAC
TTGTCCGCCCTGCCGCTTCTCCCAAGATCAATAAAGCCACTTACTTTGCCATCTTTCACAAAGATGTTGC
TGTCTCCCAGGTCGCCGTGGGAAAAGACAAGTTCCTCTTCGGGCTTTTCCGTCTTTAAAAAATCATACAG
CTCGCGCGGATCTTTAAATGGAGTGTCCTCTTCCCAGTTTTCGCAATCCACATCGGCCAGATCGTTATTC
AGTAAGTAATCCAATTCGGCTAAGCGGCTGTCTAAGCTATTCGTATAGGGACAATCCGATATGTCGATGG
AGTGAAAGAGCCTGATGCACTCCGCATACAGCTCGATAATCTTTTCAGGGCTTTGTTCATCTTCATACTC
TTCCGAGCAAAGGACGCCATCGGCCTCACTCATGAGCAGATTGCTCCAGCCATCATGCCGTTCAAAGTGC
AGGACCTTTGGAACAGGCAGCTTTCCTTCCAGCCATAGCATCATGTCCTTTTCCCGTTCCACATCATAGG
TGGTCCCTTTATACCGGCTGTCCGTCATTTTTAAATATAGGTTTTCATTTTCTCCCACCAGCTTATATAC
CTTAGCAGGAGACATTCCTTCCGTATCTTTTACGCAGCGGTATTTTTCGATCAGTTTTTTCAATTCCGGT
GATATTCTCATTTTAGCCATACTCTTCCTTTTTCAATATTATTGAAGCATTTATCAGGGTTATTGTCTCA
TGAGCGGATACATATTTGAATGTATTTAGAAAAATAAACAAATAGGGGTTCCGCGCACTCGGAGCCTTGA
TGTGGGCGCTTTTTGCAGCTGTTCGGCTGTGCGCTGGCCAGACAGTTATGCACAGGCCAGGCGGGTTTTA
AGAGTTTTAATAAGTTTTAAAGAGTTTTAGGCGGAAAAATCGCCTTTTTTCTCTTTTATATCAGTCACTT
ACATGTGTGACCGGTTCCCAATGTACGGCTTTGGGTTCCCAATGTACGGGTTCCGGTTCCCAATGTACGG
CTTTGGGTTCCCAATGTACGTGCTATCCACAGGAAAGAAGCTTTTTCGACCTTTTTCCCCTGCTAGGGCA
ATTTGCCCTAGCATCTGCTCCGTACATTAGGAACCGGCGGATGCTTCGCCCTCGATCAGGTTGCGGTAGC
GCATGACTAGGATCGGGCCAGCCTGCCCCGCCTCCTCCTTCAAATCGTACTCCGGCAGGTCATTTGACCC
GATCAGCTTGCGCACGGTGAAACAGAACTTCTTGAACTCTCCGGCGCTGCCACTGCGTTCGTAGATCGTC
TTGAACAACCATCTGGCTTCTGCCTTGCCTGCGGCGCGGCGTGCCAGGCGGTAGAGAAAACGGCCGATGC
CGGGATCGATCAAAAAGTAATCGGGGTGAACCGTCAGCACGTCCGGGTTCTTGCCTTCTGTGATCTCGCG
GTACATCCAATCAGCTAGCTCGATCTCGATGTACTCCGGCCGCCCGGTTTCGCTCTTTACGATCTTGTAG
CGGCTAATCAAGGCTTCACCCTCGGATACCGTCACCAGGCGGCCGTTCTTGGCCTTCTTCGTACGCTGCA
TGGCAACGTGCGTGGTGTTTAACCGAATGCAGGTTTCTACCAGGTCGTCTTTCTGCTTTCCGCCATCGGC
TCGCCGGCAGAACTTGAGTACGTCCGCAACGTGTGGACGGAACACGCGGCCGGGCTTGTCTCCCTTCCCT
TCCCGGTATCGGTTCATGGATTCGGTTAGATGGGAAACCGCCATCAGTACCAGGTCGTAATCCCACACAC
TGGCCATGCCGGCCGGCCCTGCGGAAACCTCTACGTGCCCGTCTGGAAGCTCGTAGCGGATCACCTCGCC
AGCTCGTCGGTCACGCTTCGACAGACGGAAAACGGCCACGTCCATGATGCTGCGACTATCGCGGGTGCCC
ACGTCATAGAGCATCGGAACGAAAAAATCTGGTTGCTCGTCGCCCTTGGGCGGCTTCCTAATCGACGACG
CACCGGCTGCCGGCGGTTGCCG
